>Addgene plasmid #117570 | pEPOR1CB0098 | addgene full sequence | sequence record 228184 | Addgene NGS Result
TCTGTGAAGACAAACTAGAATTCGAGCTCGGAGCATCTTCATTCTTAAGATATGAAGATAATCTTCAAAA
GGCCCCTGGGAATCTGAAAGAAGAGAAGCAGGCCCATTTATATGGGAAAGAACAATAGTATTTCTTATAT
AGGCCCATTTAAGTTGAAAACAATCTTCAAAAGTCCCACATCGCTTAGATAAGAAAACGAAGCTGAGTTT
ATATACAGCTAGAGTCGAAGTAGTGATTGACGCTCGAATGAACAACGGAGTTTTAGTACTCTGGAAACAG
AATCTACTAAAACAAGGCAAAATGCCGTGTTTATCTCGTCAACTTGTTGGCGAGATTTTTTTACTTGTCT
CGCTTTACTTGTCTTCTGCACGAAGTGGTTTAAACTATCAGTGTTTGACAGGATATATTGGCGGGTAAAC
CTAAGAGAAAAGAGCGTTTATTAGAATAATCGGATATTTAAAAGGGCGTGAAAAGGTTTATCCGTTCGTC
CATTTGTATGTGCATGCCAACCACAGGGTTCCCCAGATCAGGCGCTGGCTGCTGAACCCCCAGCCGGAAC
TGACCCCACAAGGCCCTAGCGTTTGCAATGCACCAGGTCATCATTGACCCAGGCGTGTTCCACCAGGCCG
CTGCCTCGCAACTCTTCGCAGGCTTCGCCGACCTGCTCGCGCCACTTCTTCACGCGGGTGGAATCCGATC
CGCACATGAGGCGGAAGGTTTCCAGCTTGAGCGGGTACGGCTCCCGGTGCGAGCTGAAATAGTCGAACAT
CCGTCGGGCCGTCGGCGACAGCTTGCGGTACTTCTCCCATATGAATTTCGTGTAGTGGTCGCCAGCAAAC
AGCACGACGATTTCCTCGTCGATCAGGACCTGGCAACGGGACGTTTTCTTGCCACGGTCCAGGACGCGGA
AGCGGTGCAGCAGCGACACCGATTCCAGGTGCCCAACGCGGTCGGACGTGAAGCCCATCGCCGTCGCCTG
TAGGCGCGACAGGCATTCCTCGGCCTTCGTGTAATACCGGCCATTGATCGACCAGCCCAGGTCCTGGCAA
AGCTCGTAGAACGTGAAGGTGATCGGCTCGCCGATAGGGGTGCGCTTCGCGTACTCCAACACCTGCTGCC
ACACCAGTTCGTCATCGTCGGCCCGCAGCTCGACGCCGGTGTAGGTGATCTTCACGTCCTTGTTGACGTG
GAAAATGACCTTGTTTTGCAGCGCCTCGCGCGGGATTTTCTTGTTGCGCGTGGTGAACAGGGCAGAGCGG
GCCGTGTCGTTTGGCATCGCTCGCATCGTGTCCGGCCACGGCGCAATATCGAACAAGGAAAGCTGCATTT
CCTTGATCTGCTGCTTCGTGTGTTTCAGCAACGCGGCCTGCTTGGCCTCGCTGACCTGTTTTGCCAGGTC
CTCGCCGGCGGTTTTTCGCTTCTTGGTCGTCATAGTTCCTCGCGTGTCGATGGTCATCGACTTCGCCAAA
CCTGCCGCCTCCTGTTCAAGACGACGCGAACGCTCCACGGCGGCCGATGGCGCGGGCAGGGCAGGGGGAG
CCAGTTGCACGCTGTCGCGCTCGATCTTGGCCGTAGCTTGCTGGACCATCGAGCCGACGGACTGGAAGGT
TTCGCGGGGCGCACGCATGACGGTGCGGCTTGCGATGGTTTCGGCATCCTCGGCGGAAAACCCCGCGTCG
ATCAGTTCTTGCCTGTATGCCTTCCGGTCAAACGTCCGATTCATTCACCCTCCTTGCGGGATTGCCCCGA
CTCACGCCGGGGCAATGTGCCCTTATTCCTGATTTGACCCGCCTGGTGCCTTGGTGTCCAGATAATCCAC
CTTATCGGCAATGAAGTCGGTCCCGTAGACCGTCTGGCCGTCCTTCTCGTACTTGGTATTCCGAATCTTG
CCCTGCACGAATACCAGCGACCCCTTGCCCAAATACTTGCCGTGGGCCTCGGCCTGAGAGCCAAAACACT
TGATGCGGAAGAAGTCGGTGCGCTCCTGCTTGTCGCCGGCATCGTTGCGCCACATCTAGGATCTGCCAGG
AACCGTAAAAAGGCCGCGTTGCTGGCGTTTTTCCATAGGCTCCGCCCCCCTGACGAGCATCACAAAAATC
GACGCTCAAGTCAGAGGTGGCGAAACCCGACAGGACTATAAAGATACCAGGCGTTTCCCCCTGGAAGCTC
CCTCGTGCGCTCTCCTGTTCCGACCCTGCCGCTTACCGGATACCTGTCCGCCTTTCTCCCTTCGGGAAGC
GTGGCGCTTTCTCATAGCTCACGCTGTAGGTATCTCAGTTCGGTGTAGGTCGTTCGCTCCAAGCTGGGCT
GTGTGCACGAACCCCCCGTTCAGCCCGACCGCTGCGCCTTATCCGGTAACTATCGTCTTGAGTCCAACCC
GGTAAGACACGACTTATCGCCACTGGCAGCAGCCACTGGTAACAGGATTAGCAGAGCGAGGTATGTAGGC
GGTGCTACAGAGTTCTTGAAGTGGTGGCCTAACTACGGCTACACTAGAAGAACAGTATTTGGTATCTGCG
CTCTGCTGAAGCCAGTTACCTTCGGAAAAAGAGTTGGTAGCTCTTGATCCGGCAAACAAACCACCGCTGG
TAGCGGTGGTTTTTTTGTTTGCAAGCAGCAGATTACGCGCAGAAAAAAAGGATCTCAAGAAGATCCTTTG
ATCTTTTCTACGGGGTCTGACGCTCAGTGGAACGAAAACTCACGTTAAGGGATTTTGGTCATGAGATTAT
CAAAAAGGATCTTCACCTAGATCCTTTTAAATTAAAAATGAAGTTTTAAATCAATCTAAAGTATATATGA
GTAAACTTGGTCTGACAGTTACCAATGCTTAATCAGTGAGGCACCTATCTCAGCGATCTGTCTATTTCGT
TCATCCATAGTTGCCTGACTCCCCGTCGTGTAGATAACTACGATACGGGAGGGCTTACCATCTGGCCCCA
GTGCTGCAATGATACCGCGAGAACCACGCTCACCGGCTCCAGATTTATCAGCAATAAACCAGCCAGCCGG
AAGGGCCGAGCGCAGAAGTGGTCCTGCAACTTTATCCGCCTCCATCCAGTCTATTAATTGTTGCCGGGAA
GCTAGAGTAAGTAGTTCGCCAGTTAATAGTTTGCGCAACGTTGTTGCCATTGCTACAGGCATCGTGGTGT
CACGCTCGTCGTTTGGTATGGCTTCATTCAGCTCCGGTTCCCAACGATCAAGGCGAGTTACATGATCCCC
CATGTTGTGCAAAAAAGCGGTTAGCTCCTTCGGTCCTCCGATCGTTGTCAGAAGTAAGTTGGCCGCAGTG
TTATCACTCATGGTTATGGCAGCACTGCATAATTCTCTTACTGTCATGCCATCCGTAAGATGCTTTTCTG
TGACTGGTGAGTACTCAACCAAGTCATTCTGAGAATAGTGTATGCGGCGACCGAGTTGCTCTTGCCCGGC
GTCAATACGGGATAATACCGCGCCACATAGCAGAACTTTAAAAGTGCTCATCATTGGAAAACGTTCTTCG
GGGCGAAAACTCTCAAGGATCTTACCGCTGTTGAGATCCAGTTCGATGTAACCCACTCGTGCACCCAACT
GATCTTCAGCATCTTTTACTTTCACCAGCGTTTCTGGGTGAGCAAAAACAGGAAGGCAAAATGCCGCAAA
AAAGGGAATAAGGGCGACACGGAAATGTTGAATACTCATACTCTTCCTTTTTCAATATTATTGAAGCATT
TATCAAGGTTATTGTCTCATGAGCGGATACATATTTGAATGTATTTAGAAAAATAAACAAATAGGGGTTC
CGCGCACGAATTGGCCAGCGCTGCCATTTTTGGGGTGAGGCCGTTCGCGGCCGAGGGGCGCAGCCCCTGG
GGGGATGGGAGGCCCGCGTTAGCGGGCCGGGAGGGTTCGAGAAGGGGGGGCACCCCCCTTCGGCGTGCGC
GGTCACGCGCACAGGGCGCAGCCCTGGTTAAAAACAAGGTTTATAAATATTGGTTTAAAAGCAGGTTAAA
AGACAGGTTAGCGGTGGCCGAAAAACGGGCGGAAACCCTTGCAAATGCTGGATTTTCTGCCTGTGGACAG
CCCCTCAAATGTCAATAGGTGCGCCCCTCATCTGTCAGCACTCTGCCCCTCAAGTGTCAAGGATCGCGCC
CCTCATCTGTCAGTAGTCGCGCCCCTCAAGTGTCAATACCGCAGGGCACTTATCCCCAGGCTTGTCCACA
TCATCTGTGGGAAACTCGCGTAAAATCAGGCGTTTTCGCCGATTTGCGAGGCTGGCCAGCTCCACGTCGC
CGGCCGAAATCGAGCCTGCCCCTCATCTGTCAACGCCGCGCCGGGTGAGTCGGCCCCTCAAGTGTCAACG
TCCGCCCCTCATCTGTCAGTGAGGGCCAAGTTTTCCGCGAGGTATCCACAACGCCGGCGGCCGCGGTGTC
TCGCACACGGCTTCGACGGCGTTTCTGGCGCGTTTGCAGGGCCATAGACGGCCGCCAGCCCAGCGGCGAG
GGCAACCAGCCCGGTGAGCGTCGCAAAGGAGATCCTGATCTGACTGATGGGCTGCCTGTATCGAGTGGTG
ATTTTGTGCCGAGCTGCCGGTCGGGGAGCTGTTGGCTGGCTGGTGGCAGGATATATTGTGGTGTAAACAA
ATTGACGCTTAGACAACTTAATAACACATTGCGGACGTTTTTAATGTACTGGGGTGGATGCAGTGGGCCC
CAC
Features (pLannotate 1.2.2; 10 found; start..end, strand, type, name):
    167..183     +  promoter       AtU6 promoter (fragment): consensus promoter from the three Arabidopsis U6 snRNA genes (Waibel and Filipowicz, 1990; Nekrasov et al., 2013)
    260..335     +  misc_RNA       Sa gRNA scaffold: guide RNA scaffold for the Staphylococcus aureus CRISPR/Cas9 system
    396..420     +  misc_feature   RB T-DNA repeat: right border repeat from nopaline C58 T-DNA
    532..552     -  CDS            TetR (fragment): tetracycline resistance regulatory protein; tetR
    579..1724    -  CDS            trfA: TRFA_ECOLX - Experimental evidence at protein level: Swiss-Prot protein existence level 1. Also involved in plasmid copy number control, promoting intermolecular coupling of protein bound iterons at oriV, which inhibits replication initiation. From Escherichia coli.
   2060..2648    -  rep_origin     ori: high-copy-number ColE1/pMB1/pBR322/pUC origin of replication
   2819..3679    -  CDS            AmpR: β-lactamase; bla; confers resistance to ampicillin, carbenicillin, and related antibiotics
   3680..3784    -  promoter       AmpR promoter: bla
   3871..4502    -  rep_origin     oriV: incP origin of replication
   4594..4618    +  misc_feature   LB T-DNA repeat: left border repeat from nopaline C58 T-DNA
