[The description below was written by a language model from this plasmid's Addgene catalogue record and pLannotate feature annotations shown in this document.]
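Description:
pEPOR1CB0098 is a Level 1 Golden Gate (MoClo-style) plant expression cassette built in the pICH47751 acceptor backbone, carrying a single guide RNA transcription unit aimed at the Arabidopsis thaliana gene AT1G62600, which encodes a flavin-binding monooxygenase family protein. The synthetic insert places the guide under the Arabidopsis U6-26 small nuclear RNA promoter, an RNA polymerase III promoter commonly used to give defined, uncapped guide transcripts in plants. It was assembled through BsaI sites that were destroyed during cloning, as is typical of Type IIS one-pot assembly.

The record is inconsistent about the cognate nuclease. The stated purpose describes an sgRNA cassette for SpCas9, whereas the insert name reads "sa_gRNA" and the annotation of the 4,693 nt sequence identifies a Staphylococcus aureus Cas9 guide scaffold downstream of the AtU6 promoter fragment. The sequence-based evidence therefore points to SaCas9, and users should verify this before pairing the cassette with a nuclease.

The guide unit lies between nopaline-type left and right T-DNA border repeats, so the cassette sits in a binary-vector context compatible with Agrobacterium-mediated delivery. The backbone carries a high-copy ColE1/pUC-type origin for propagation in E. coli, together with the broad-host-range incP oriV and its trfA replication initiator gene, which support maintenance in Agrobacterium. Selection in bacteria is by ampicillin via β-lactamase, and a short TetR fragment is a backbone remnant. No nuclease or plant selectable marker is annotated, so the plasmid is best viewed as a module to be combined with Cas9 and marker cassettes in a higher-level assembly. It comes from a study comparing the efficiency and specificity of Cas nucleases in plants.
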