Addgene plasmid #117570: pEPOR1CB0098
Purpose: Level1 Golden Gate Cassette: sgRNA cassette for spCas9, targeting Flavin-binding monooxygenase family protein {AT1G62600} in A. thaliana
Depositing lab: Nicola Patron. Depositing organization: Earlham Institute. Publication: Comparison of efficiency and specificity of CRISPR-associated (Cas) nucleases in plants: An expanded toolkit for precision genome engineering. Raitskin O, Schudoma C, West A, Patron NJ. PLoS One. 2019 Feb 27;14(2):e0211598. doi: 10.1371/journal.pone.0211598. eCollection 2019. PubMed 30811422.
Backbone
  Vector backbone: pICH47751
  Vector type: Plant Expression
Growth in bacteria
  Bacterial resistance: Ampicillin, 100 μg/mL
  Growth temperature: 37°C
  Growth strain: DH5alpha
  Copy number: High Copy
Gene/Insert
  Gene/Insert name: Promoter_AtU6-26 + sa_gRNA_Flavin-binding monooxygenase family protein {AT1G62600} A. thaliana
  Species: Synthetic
  Promoter: AtU6-26 (pICSL90002)
  Cloning method: Restriction Enzyme; 5′ cloning site BsaI (destroyed during cloning); 3′ cloning site BsaI (destroyed during cloning)
Terms and licenses: Academic/Nonprofit Terms; Industry Terms: Not Available to Industry
Depositor comments: Please visit https://www.biorxiv.org/content/early/2018/09/20/422766 for BioRxiv preprint
How to cite: pEPOR1CB0098 was a gift from Nicola Patron (Addgene plasmid # 117570 ; http://n2t.net/addgene:117570 ; RRID:Addgene_117570)
